Addgene plasmid #53582: pMyc-CMV1
Purpose: (Empty Backbone) mammalian expression vector with Myc tag
Depositing lab: Linda Yu. Depositing organization: National Taiwan University, College of Medicine. Publication: LPS receptor subunits have antagonistic roles in epithelial apoptosis and colonic carcinogenesis. Kuo WT, Lee TC, Yang HY, Chen CY, Au YC, Lu YZ, Wu LL, Wei SC, Ni YH, Lin BR, Chen Y, Tsai YH, Kung JT, Sheu F, Lin LW, Yu LC. Cell Death Differ. 2015 Jan 30. doi: 10.1038/cdd.2014.240. PubMed 25633197.
Backbone
  Vector backbone: pMyc-CMV1-huTLR4
  Backbone manufacturer: Dr. Golenbock, University of Massachusetts Medical School
  Modifications to backbone: pFLAG-CMV is from Sigma. Flag to Myc modified by Dr. Golenbock. huTLR4 was removed to make this plasmid.
  Vector type: Mammalian Expression
  Promoter: CMV
  Tag / fusion protein: Myc (N terminal on backbone)
Growth in bacteria
  Bacterial resistance: Ampicillin, 100 μg/mL
  Growth temperature: 37°C
  Growth strain: DH5alpha
  Copy number: Unknown
Gene/Insert
  Cloning method: Restriction Enzyme
  Sequencing primers: 5′ CMV-F; 3′ C-CMV-24 TATTAGGACAAGGCTGGTGGGCAC
Terms and licenses: Academic/Nonprofit Terms; Industry Terms: Not Available to Industry
How to cite: pMyc-CMV1 was a gift from Linda Yu (Addgene plasmid # 53582 ; http://n2t.net/addgene:53582 ; RRID:Addgene_53582)
