[The description below was written by a language model from this plasmid's Addgene catalogue record and pLannotate feature annotations shown in this document.]
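Description:
pMyc-CMV1 is an empty mammalian expression backbone for producing proteins with an N-terminal Myc epitope tag. According to the record, it descends from the commercial pFLAG-CMV vector, in which the FLAG tag was replaced with Myc. The resulting human TLR4 expression construct (pMyc-CMV1-huTLR4) then had its TLR4 insert removed to yield this 4,688 bp empty vector. It is maintained in E. coli through a high-copy ColE1/pUC-type origin and selected with ampicillin via the β-lactamase gene and its native promoter. An f1 origin is also present, which in principle permits single-stranded DNA production.

The expression cassette consists of the human cytomegalovirus immediate-early enhancer and promoter, followed by a preprotrypsin leader sequence, a short remnant of a pUC-type multiple cloning site, and the human growth hormone polyadenylation signal. The leader is a secretory signal peptide, so an open reading frame cloned in frame downstream would be directed into the secretory pathway. This arrangement suits membrane receptors and secreted proteins such as the TLR4 originally carried. The Myc tag itself is not annotated in the feature table. By the catalogue description it lies on the backbone at the N-terminal side of the insert, presumably in the unannotated gap between the leader and the cloning site.

Downstream of the cassette, the annotations show SV40 early promoter/enhancer sequences, which include the SV40 origin region. No mammalian selection marker is annotated. Leftover bacterial elements (T7 promoter, lac promoter/operator, and lacZα and lacI fragments) appear to be backbone remnants. Inserts are introduced by restriction cloning. The vector is suited to transient expression of Myc-tagged proteins in mammalian cells or to use as an empty-vector control.
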