Features (pLannotate 1.2.2; 17 found; start..end, strand, type, name):
      5..160     -  CDS            lacZα (fragment): LacZα fragment of β-galactosidase; lacZ fragment
    312..690     +  enhancer       CMV enhancer: human cytomegalovirus immediate early enhancer
    692..891     +  promoter       CMV promoter: human cytomegalovirus (CMV) immediate early promoter
    925..969     +  CDS            preprotrypsin leader: leader sequence from mouse preprotrypsin
   1009..1026    -  misc_feature   MCS (fragment): pUC18/19 multiple cloning site
   1027..1651    +  polyA_signal   hGH poly(A) signal: human growth hormone polyadenylation signal
   1691..1762    +  promoter       SV40 promoter (fragment): SV40 enhancer and early promoter
   1790..2000    +  promoter       SV40 promoter: SV40 early promoter
   2047..2065    -  promoter       T7 promoter: promoter for bacteriophage T7 RNA polymerase
   2103..2119    -  protein_bind   lac operator: The lac repressor binds to the lac operator to inhibit transcription in E. coli. This inhibition can be relieved by adding lactose or isopropyl-β-D-thiogalactopyranoside (IPTG). lac repressor encoded by lacI
   2127..2157    -  promoter       lac promoter: promoter for the E. coli lac operon
   2172..2193    -  protein_bind   CAP binding site: CAP binding activates transcription in the presence of cAMP. E. coli catabolite activator protein
   2206..2298    -  CDS            lacI (fragment): lac repressor; lacI; The lac repressor binds to the lac operator to inhibit transcription in E. coli. This inhibition can be relieved by adding lactose or isopropyl-β-D-thiogalactopyranoside (IPTG).
   2481..3069    -  rep_origin     ori: high-copy-number ColE1/pMB1/pBR322/pUC origin of replication
   3240..4100    -  CDS            AmpR: β-lactamase; bla; confers resistance to ampicillin, carbenicillin, and related antibiotics
   4101..4205    -  promoter       AmpR promoter: bla
   4232..4688    +  rep_origin     f1 ori (sequence partly withheld): f1 bacteriophage origin of replication; arrow indicates direction of (+) strand synthesis
>Addgene plasmid #53582 | pMyc-CMV1 | depositor full sequence | sequence record 83607 | pMyc-CMV1 sequence 4688 bps
CCCATTCGCCATTCAGGCTGCGCAACTGTTGGGAAGGGCGATCGGTGCGGGCCTCTTCGCTATTACGCCA
GCTGGCGAAAGGGGGATGTGCTGCAAGGCGATTAAGTTGGGTAACGCCCAGGGTTTTCCCAGTCACGACG
TTGTAAAACGACGGCCAGTGCCAAGCTGATCTAATCAATATTGGCCATTAGCCATATTATTCATTGGTTA
TATAGCATAAATCAATATTGGCTATTGGCCATTGCATACGTTGTATCCATATCATAATATGTACATTTAT
ATTGGCTCATGTCCAACATTACCGCCATGTTGACATTGATTATTGACTAGTTATTAATAGTAATCAATTA
CGGGGTCATTAGTTCATAGCCCATATATGGAGTTCCGCGTTACATAACTTACGGTAAATGGCCCGCCTGG
CGACCGCCCAGCGACCCCCGCCCGTTGACGTCAATAGTGACGTATGTTCCCATAGTAACGCCAATAGGGA
CTTTCCATTGACGTCAATGGGTGGAGTATTTACGGTAAACTGCCCACTTGGCAGTACATCAAGTGTATCA
TATGCCAAGTCCGCCCCCTATTGACGTCAATGACGGTAAATGGCCCGCCTAGCATTATGCCCAGTACATG
ACCTTACGGGAGTTTCCTACTTGGCAGTACATCTACGTATTAGTCATCGCTATTACCATGGTGATGCGGT
TTTGGCAGTACACCAATGGGCGTGGATAGCGGTTTGACTCACGGGGATTTCCAAGTCTCCACCCCATTGA
CGTCAATGGGAGTTTGTTTTGGCACCAAAATCAACGGGACTTTCCAAAATGTCGTAATAACCCCGCCCCG
TTGACGCAAATGGGCGGTAGGCGTGTACGGTGGGAGGTCTATATAAGCAGAGCTCGTTTAGTGAACCGTC
AGAATTAATTCACCATGTCTGCACTTCTGATCCTAGCTCTTGTTGGAGCTGCAGTTGCTGAACAAAAACT
CATCTCAGAAGAGGATCTGCTTGCGGCCTCGACTCTAGAGGATCCCGGGTGGCATCCCTGTGACCCCTCC
CCAGTGCCTCTCCTGGCCTTGGAAGTTGCCACTCCAGTGCCCACCAGCCTTGTCCTAATAAAATTAAGTT
GCATCATTTTGTCTGACTAGGTGTCCTCTATAATATTATGGGGTGGAGGGGGGTGGTATGGAGCAAGGGG
CCCAAGTTGGGAAGACAACCTGTAGGGCCTGCGGGGTCTATTCGGGAACCAAGCTGGAGTGCAGTGGCAC
AATCTTGGCTCACTGCAATCTCCGCCTCCTGGGTTCAAGCGATTCTCCTGCCTCAGCCTCCCGAGTTGTT
GGGATTCCAGGCATGCATGACCAGGCTCAGCTAATTTTTGTTTTTTTGGTAGAGACGGGGTTTCACCATA
TTGGCCAGGCTGGTCTCCAACTCCTAATCTCAGGTGATCTACCCACCTTGGCCTCCCAAATTGCTGGGAT
TACAGGCGTGAACCACTGCTCCCTTCCCTGTCCTTCTGATTTTAAAATAACTATACCAGCAGGAGGACGT
CCAGACACAGCATAGGCTACCTGCCATGGCCCAACCGGTGGGACATTTGAGTTGCTTGCTTGGCACTGTC
CTCTCATGCGTTGGGTCCACTCAGTAGATGCCTGTTGAATTGGGTACGCGGCCAGCTTCTGTGGAATGTG
TGTCAGTTAGGGTGTGGAAAGTCCCCAGGCTCCCCAGCAGGCAGAAGTATGCAAAGCATGCATCTCAATT
AGTCAGCAACCAGGTGTGGAAAAGTCCCCAGGCTCCCCAGCAGGCAGAAGTATGCAAAGCATGCATCTCA
ATTAGTCAGCAACCATAGTCCCGCCCCTAACTCCGCCCATCCCGCCCCTAACTCCGCCCAGTTCCGCCCA
TTCTCCGCCCCATGGCTGACTAATTTTTTTTATTTATGCAGAGGCCGAGGCCGCCTCGGCCTCTGAGCTA
TTCCAGAAGTAGTGAGGAGGCTTTTTTGGAGGCCTAGGCTTTTGCAAAAAGCTCCTCGAGGAACTGAAAA
ACCAGAAAGTTAATTCCCTATAGTGAGTCGTATTAAATTCGTAATCATGTCATAGCTGTTTCCTGTGTGA
AATTGTTATCCGCTCACAATTCCACACAACATACGAGCCGGAAGCATAAAGTGTAAAGCCTGGGGTGCCT
AATGAGTGAGCTAACTCACATTAATTGCGTTGCGCTCACTGCCCGCTTTCCAGTCGGGAAACCTGTCGTG
CCAGCTGCATTAATGAATCGGCCAACGCGCGGGGAGAGGCGGTTTGCGTATTGGGCGCTCTTCCGCTTCC
TCGCTCACTGACTCGCTGCGCTCGGTCGTTCGGCTGCGGCGAGCGGTATCAGCTCACTCAAAGGCGGTAA
TACGGTTATCCACAGAATCAGGGGATAACGCAGGAAAGAACATGTGAGCAAAAGGCCAGCAAAAGGCCAG
GAACCGTAAAAAGGCCGCGTTGCTGGCGTTTTTCCATAGGCTCCGCCCCCCTGACGAGCATCACAAAAAT
CGACGCTCAAGTCAGAGGTGGCGAAACCCGACAGGACTATAAAGATACCAGGCGTTTCCCCCTGGAAGCT
CCCTCGTGCGCTCTCCTGTTCCGACCCTGCCGCTTACCGGATACCTGTCCGCCTTTCTCCCTTCGGGAAG
CGTGGCGCTTTCTCAATGCTCACGCTGTAGGTATCTCAGTTCGGTGTAGGTCGTTCGCTCCAAGCTGGGC
TGTGTGCACGAACCCCCCGTTCAGCCCGACCGCTGCGCCTTATCCGGTAACTATCGTCTTGAGTCCAACC
CGGTAAGACACGACTTATCGCCACTGGCAGCAGCCACTGGTAACAGGATTAGCAGAGCGAGGTATGTAGG
CGGTGCTACAGAGTTCTTGAAGTGGTGGCCTAACTACGGCTACACTAGAAGAACAGTATTTGGTATCTGC
GCTCTGCTGAAGCCAGTTACCTTCGGAAAAAGAGTTGGTAGCTCTTGATCCGGCAAACAAACCACCGCTG
GTAGCGGTGGTTTTTTTGTTTGCAAGCAGCAGATTACGCGCAGAAAAAAAGGATCTCAAGAAGATCCTTT
GATCTTTTCTACGGGGTCTGACGCTCAGTGGAACGAAAACTCACGTTAAGGGATTTTGGTCATGAGATTA
TCAAAAAGGATCTTCACCTAGATCCTTTTAAATTAAAAATGAAGTTTTAAATCAATCTAAAGTATATATG
AGTAAACTTGGTCTGACAGTTACCAATGCTTAATCAGTGAGGCACCTATCTCAGCGATCTGTCTATTTCG
TTCATCCATAGTTGCCTGACTCCCCGTCGTGTAGATAACTACGATACGGGAGGGCTTACCATCTGGCCCC
AGTGCTGCAATGATACCGCGAGACCCACGCTCACCGGCTCCAGATTTATCAGCAATAAACCAGCCAGCCG
GAAGGGCCGAGCGCAGAAGTGGTCCTGCAACTTTATCCGCCTCCATCCAGTCTATTAATTGTTGCCGGGA
AGCTAGAGTAAGTAGTTCGCCAGTTAATAGTTTGCGCAACGTTGTTGCCATTGCTACAGGCATCGTGGTG
TCACGCTCGTCGTTTGGTATGGCTTCATTCAGCTCCGGTTCCCAACGATCAAGGCGAGTTACATGATCCC
CCATGTTGTGCAAAAAAGCGGTTAGCTCCTTCGGTCCTCCGATCGTTGTCAGAAGTAAGTTGGCCGCAGT
GTTATCACTCATGGTTATGGCAGCACTGCATAATTCTCTTACTGTCATGCCATCCGTAAGATGCTTTTCT
GTGACTGGTGAGTACTCAACCAAGTCATTCTGAGAATAGTGTATGCGGCGACCGAGTTGCTCTTGCCCGG
CGTCAATACGGGATAATACCGCGCCACATAGCAGAACTTTAAAAGTGCTCATCATTGGAAAACGTTCTTC
GGGGCGAAAACTCTCAAGGATCTTACCGCTGTTGAGATCCAGTTCGATGTAACCCACTCGTGCACCCAAC
TGATCTTCAGCATCTTTTACTTTCACCAGCGTTTCTGGGTGAGCAAAAACAGGAAGGCAAAATGCCGCAA
AAAAGGGAATAAGGGCGACACGGAAATGTTGAATACTCATACTCTTCCTTTTTCAATATTATTGAAGCAT
TTATCAGGGTTATTGTCTCATGAGCGGATACATATTTGAATGTATTTAGAAAAATAAACAAATAGGGGTT
CCGCGCACATTTCCCCGAAAAGTGCCACCTG
[124 nt withheld, positions 4232-4355]
C
[32 nt withheld, positions 4357-4388]
CA
[57 nt withheld, positions 4391-4447]
A
[49 nt withheld, positions 4449-4497]
CCTTTGACGTTGGAGTCCACGTTCTTT
[37 nt withheld, positions 4525-4561]
ACCCTATCTCGGTCTATTCTTTTGATTTATAAGGGATTTTGCCGATTTCGGCCTATTGGTTAAAAAATGA
GCTGATTTAACAAAAATTTAACGCGAATTTTAACAAAATATTAAACGTTTACAATTT
