>Addgene plasmid #53582 | pMyc-CMV1 | addgene partial sequence | sequence record 92460 | CMV-F 5'-CGCAAATGGGCGGTAGGCGTG-3'
AGTGAACCGTCAGAATTAATTCACCATGTCTGCACTTCTGATCCTAGCTCTTGTTGGAGCTGCAGTTGCT
GAACAAAAACTCATCTCAGAAGAGGATCTGCTTGCGGCCTCGACTCTAGAGGATCCCGGGTGGCATCCCT
GTGACCCCTCCCCAGTGCCTCTCCTGGCCCTGGAAGTTGCCACTCCAGTGCCCACCAGCCTTGTCCTAAT
AAAATTAAGTTGCATCATTTTGTCTGACTAGGTGTCCTTCTATAATATTATGGGGTGGAGGGGGGTGGTA
TGGAGCAAGGGGCAAGTTGGGAAGACAACCTGTAGGGCCTGCGGGGTCTATTGGGAACCAAGCTGGAGTG
CAGTGGCACAATCTTGGCTCACTGCAATCTCCGCCTCCTGGGTTCAAGCGATTCTCCTGCCTCAGCCTCC
CGAGTTGTTGGGATTCCAGGCATGCATGACCAGGCTCAGCTAATTTTTGTTTTTTTGGTAGAGACGGGGT
TTCACCATATTGGCCAGGCTGGTCTCCAACTCCTAATCTCAGGTGATCTACCCACCTTGGCCTCCCAAAT
TGCTGGGATTACAGGCGTGAACCACTGCTCCCTTCCCTGTCCTTCTGATTTTAAAATAACTATACCAGCA
GGAGGACGTCCAGACACAGCATAGGCTACCTGGCCATGCCCAACCGGTGGGACATTTGAGTTGCTTGCTT
GGCACTGTCCTCTCATGCGTTGGGTCCACTCAGTAGATGCCTGTTGAATTGGGTACGCGGCCAGCTTGGC
TGTGGAAA
