>Addgene plasmid #53582 | pMyc-CMV1 | addgene partial sequence | sequence record 92808 | SV40pro-F2 5'-CCCCATGGCTGACTAATTTTT-3'
CTCTGAGCTATTCCAGAAGTAGTGAGGAGGCTTTTTTGGAGGCCTAGGCTTTTGCAAAAAGCTCCTCGAG
GAACTGAAAAACCAGAAAGTTAATTCCCTATAGTGAGTCGTATTAAATTCGTAATCATGTCATAGCTGTT
TCCTGTGTGAAATTGTTATCCGCTCACAATTCCACACAACATACGAGCCGGAAGCATAAAGTGTAAAGCC
TGGGGTGCCTAATGAGTGAGCTAACTCACATTAATTGCGTTGCGCTCACTGCCCGCTTTCCAGTCGGGAA
ACCTGTCGTGCCAGCTGCATTAATGAATCGGCCAACGCGCGGGGAGAGGCGGTTTGCGTATTGGGCGCTC
TTCCGCTTCCTCGCTCACTGACTCGCTGCGCTCGGTCGTTCGGCTGCGGCGAGCGGTATCAGCTCACTCA
AAGGCGGTAATACGGTTATCCACAGAATCAGGGGATAACGCAGGAAAGAACATGTGAGCAAAAGGCCAGC
AAAAGGCCAGGAACCGTAAAAAGGCCGCGTTGCTGGCGTTTTTCCATAGGCTCCGCCCCCCTGACGAGCA
TCACAAAAATCGACGCTCAAGTCAGAGGTGGCGAAACCCGACAGGACTATAAAGATACCAGGCGTTTCCC
CCTGGAAGCTCCCTCGTGCGCTCTCCTGTTCCGACCCTGCCGCTTACCGGATACCTGTCCGCCTTTCTCC
CTTCGGGAAGCGTGGCGCTTTCTCATAGCTCACGCTGTAGGTATCTCAGTTCGGTGTAGGTCGTTCGCTC
CAAGCTGGGCTGTGTGCACGAACCCCCCGTTCAGCCCGACCGCTGCGCCTTATCCGGTAACTATCGTCTT
GAGTCCAACCCGGT
